Addgene plasmid #18647: T4 Lysozyme T157N
Depositing lab: Brian Matthews. Depositing organization: University of Oregon.
Backbone
  Vector backbone: pHS1403
  Backbone size w/o insert (bp): 5000
  Vector type: Bacterial Expression
Growth in bacteria
  Bacterial resistance: Ampicillin, 100 μg/mL
  Growth temperature: 37°C
  Growth strain: DH5alpha
  Copy number: High Copy
Gene/Insert
  Gene/Insert name: T4 Lysozyme (alt name: 1157N)
  Species: Bacteriophage T4
  Insert size (bp): 600
  Mutation: T157N
  GenBank ID: NP_049736
  Entrez Gene: e (a.k.a. T4p123)
  Cloning method: Restriction Enzyme; 5′ cloning site BamHI (not destroyed); 3′ cloning site HindIII (not destroyed)
  Sequencing primers: 5′ na; 3′ GGCGTATCACGAGGCCC
Terms and licenses: Academic/Nonprofit Terms; Industry Terms: Not Available to Industry
Depositor comments: The BamHI site is 27 bp from the ATG and the HindIII site is 115 bp from the stop.
How to cite: T4 Lysozyme T157N was a gift from Brian Matthews (Addgene plasmid # 18647 ; http://n2t.net/addgene:18647 ; RRID:Addgene_18647)
