[The description below was written by a language model from this plasmid's Addgene catalogue record.]
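Description:
T4 Lysozyme T157N is a bacterial expression plasmid built on the pHS1403 backbone (about 5 kb without insert) that carries a point-mutant version of the bacteriophage T4 lysozyme gene (gene e). It is maintained as a high-copy plasmid in E. coli under ampicillin selection. The record does not include a feature table and does not state the origin of replication, the promoter driving expression, or any fusion tags, so the regulatory context of the insert cannot be described from the available information.

The insert is roughly 600 bp and encodes T4 lysozyme with a single substitution, threonine 157 to asparagine. It was placed in the vector by restriction cloning between BamHI at the 5′ end and HindIII at the 3′ end, and both sites remain intact, so the fragment can be excised or moved to another vector. According to the depositor's comments, the BamHI site lies 27 bp from the start codon and the HindIII site 115 bp from the stop codon, meaning the cloned fragment includes short flanking stretches on either side of the coding sequence.

T4 lysozyme is a small phage-encoded enzyme that degrades the bacterial cell wall and is a widely used model protein for examining how individual amino acid replacements affect folding, stability and structure. The record does not state a specific purpose, but a single-site variant in a bacterial expression vector is consistent with producing the mutant protein in E. coli for that kind of comparison with the wild-type enzyme.
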