>Addgene plasmid #18647 | T4 Lysozyme T157N | addgene partial sequence | sequence record 24432 | 3primeUP
NACTGAAAAGCCCGCTCATTAGGCGGGCTCAGATCTGCTCATGTTTGACAGCTTATCATCGATAAGCTTC
GGCAATAAATTCTTGATATGTTTTCATATGTTTCCTTTAAATATTTTAATTAGTAATTGTCTATTCAAGT
AATTGTGAATATACTATCACAATTCCAAGAGAAAGTAAACAGCTTTATAGATTTTTATACGCGTCCCAAT
TGCCAGTTCTAAACGTTGTAATGACTCGTTTTGCGCGATTAGGTGTTTGATTATACCATCTACTTTTAGC
TAAGTTAACTGCTGCTTCATCCCAGCGTTTTTGTTGAAGCATACGTAAAGAGTTAGTAAATCCTGCCACA
CCGGTTTCTCCCATTTGGAAAACCATATTAATCAATGCACAGCGACGAACCGCATCAAGAGAATCATAAA
CCGGTTTTAATTTAGCATTTCTCAGAATTCCGCGAACAGCAGCATCAACATCCTGATTAAAGAGTTTTTC
AGCCTCATCTTTTGTAATTACACCATTGCAATTACGCCCAATAGCTTTATCTAATTCAGATTTAGCAGCA
TTAAGTGATGGACTTTTTGTAAGCAAATGACCGATGCCAATAGTGTAATAGCCTTCTGTGTCTTTATAGA
TTTTAAGTCTAAGACCTTCATCTATACGTAACATTTCAAATATATTCATAATACCTCCTAAGCATCGATG
GATCCTGTTTCCTGTGTGAAATTGTTATCCGCTCACAATTCCACACATTATACGAGCCGATGATTAATTG
TCANCAGGGGGAGGGGAGTAGCTGATCNGTTTCNGTGNGAATTGN
